>Addgene plasmid #160310 | 61 pLIB_N-Strep_C_FKBP | addgene full sequence | sequence record 316532 | Addgene NGS Result
TGCAAACAAAAAAACCACCGCTACCAGCGGTGGTTTGTTTGCCGGATCAAGAGCTACCAACTCTTTTTCC
GAAGGTAACTGGCTTCAGCAGAGCGCAGATACCAAATACTATTCTTCTAGTGTAGCCGTAGTTAGGCCAC
CACTTCAAGAACTCTGTAGCACCGCCTACATACCTCGCTCTGCTAATCCTGTTACCAGTGGCTGCTGCCA
GTGGCGATAAGTCGTGTCTTACCGGGTTGGACTCAAGACGATAGTTACCGGATAAGGCGCAGCGGTCGGG
CTGAACGGGGGGTTCGTGCACACAGCCCAGCTTGGAGCGAACGACCTACACCGAACTGAGATACCTACAG
CGTGAGCTATGAGAAAGCGCCACGCTTCCCGAAGGGAGAAAGGCGGACAGGTATCCGGTAAGCGGCAGGG
TCGGAACAGGAGAGCGCACGAGGGAGCTTCCAGGGGGAAACGCCTGGTATCTTTATAGTCCTGTCGGGTT
TCGCCACCTCTGACTTGAGCGTCGATTTTTGTGATGCTCGTCAGGGGGGCGGAGCCTATGGAAAAACGCC
AGCAACGCGGCCTTTTTACGGTTCCTGGCCTTTTGCTGGCCTTTTGCTCACATGTTCTTTCCTGCGTTAT
CCCCTGATTCTGTGGATAACCGTATTACCGCCTTTGAGTGAGCTGATACCGCTCGCCGCAGCCGAACGAC
CGAGCGCAGCGAGTCAGTGAGCGAGGAAGCGGAAGAGCGCCTGATGCGGTATTTTCTCCTTACGCATCTG
TGCGGTATTTCACACCGCATAGACCAGCCGCGTAACCTGGCAAAATCGGTTACGGTTGAGTAATAAATGG
ATGCCCTGCGTAAGCGGGTGTGGGCGGACAATAAAGTCTTAAACTGAACAAAATAGATCTAAACTATGAC
AATAAAGTCTTAAACTAGACAGAATAGTTGTAAACTGAAATCAGTCCAGTTATGCTGTGAAAAAGCATAC
TGGACTTTTGTTATGGCTAAAGCAAACTCTTCATTTTCTGAAGTGCAAATTGCCCGTCGTATTAAAGAGG
GGCGTGGCCAAGGGCATGGTAAAGACTATATTCGCGGCGTTGTGACAATTTACCGAACAACTCCGCGGCC
GGGAAGCCGATCTCGGCTTGAACGAATTGTTAGGTGGCGGTACTTGGGTCGATATCAAAGTGCATCACTT
CTTCCCGTATGCCCAACTTTGTATAGAGAGCCACTGCGGGATCGTCACCGTAATCTGCTTGCACGTAGAT
CACATAAGCACCAAGCGCGTTGGCCTCATGCTTGAGGAGATTGATGAGCGCGGTGGCAATGCCCTGCCTC
CGGTGCTCGCCGGAGACTGCGAGATCATAGATATAGATCTCACTACGCGGCTGCTCAAACTTGGGCAGAA
CGTAAGCCGCGAGAGCGCCAACAACCGCTTCTTGGTCGAAGGCAGCAAGCGCGATGAATGTCTTACTACG
GAGCAAGTTCCCGAGGTAATCGGAGTCCGGCTGATGTTGGGAGTAGGTGGCTACGTCTCCGAACTCACGA
CCGAAAAGATCAAGAGCAGCCCGCATGGATTTGACTTGGTCAGGGCCGAGCCTACATGTGCGAATGATGC
CCATACTTGAGCCACCTAACTTTGTTTTAGGGCGACTGCCCTGCTGCGTAACATCGTTGCTGCTGCGTAA
CATCGTTGCTGCTCCATAACATCAAACATCGACCCACGGCGTAACGCGCTTGCTGCTTGGATGCCCGAGG
CATAGACTGTACAAAAAAACAGTCATAACAAGCCATGAAAACCGCCACTGCGCCGTTACCACCGCTGCGT
TCGGTCAAGGTTCTGGACCAGTTGCGTGAGCGCATACGCTACTTGCATTACAGTTTACGAACCGAACAGG
CTTATGTCAACTGGGTTTGTGCCTTCATCCGTTTCCACGGTGTGCGTCACCCGGCAACCTTGGGCAGCAG
CGAAGTCGAGGCATTTCTGTCCTGGCTGGCGAACGAGCGCAAGGTTTCGGTCTCCACGCATCGTCAGGCA
TTGGCGGCCTTGCTGTTCTTCTACGGCAAGGTGCTGTGCACGGATCTGCCCTTGCTTCAGGAGATCGGTA
GACCTCGGCCGTCGCGGCGCTTGCCGGTGGTGCTGACCCCGGATGAAGTGGTTCGCATCCTCGGTTTTCT
GGAAGGCGAGCATCGTTTGTTCGCCCAGGACTCTAGCTATAGTTCTAGTGGTTGGCTACAGCTTTGTTTG
TACTATCAACAGGTTGAACTGCTGATCAACAGATCCTCTACGCGGCCGCGGTACCATAACTTCGTATAGC
ATACATTATACGAAGTTATCTGGTTTTACTAGTATCGATTCGCGACCTACTCCGGAATATTAATAGATCA
TGGAGATAATTAAAATGATAACCATCTCGCAAATAAATAAGTATTTTACTGTTTTCGTAACAGTTTTGTA
ATAAAAAAACCTATAAATATTCCGGATTATTCATACCGTCCCACCATCGGGCGCGGATCTAATGGGCAGC
AGCGCCAGCGCTTGGAGCCACCCGCAGTTCGAGAAAGGTGGAGGTTCCGGAGGTGGATCGGGAGGTTCGG
CGTGGAGCCACCCGCAGTTCGAAAAAAGCAGCGGATCTCTGGAAGTTCTGTTCCAGGGGCCCGGATCCGA
CACTAGAGCCTCCAGTCTCGACAAGCTTGGAAGCGGATCTGGATCTGGAAGCAGCGCCAGCGCTTCAGGT
GTGCAGGTGGAGACGATCTCACCTGGCGACGGAAGAACATTTCCGAAAAGAGGTCAGACATGCGTGGTCC
ACTACACGGGAATGCTGGAAGACGGTAAGAAAGTGGATTCATCCAGAGATAGAAACAAGCCTTTTAAATT
TATGCTTGGTAAGCAAGAGGTCATCCGTGGTTGGGAGGAAGGCGTAGCTCAGATGTCGGTGGGTCAGCGT
GCGAAATTGACTATATCGCCGGACTACGCCTACGGAGCAACGGGACACCCGGGTATTATCCCGCCCCATG
CAACTCTTGTGTTTGATGTAGAATTGCTCAAACTGGAAGCTGTCGAGAAGTACTAGAGGATCATAATCAG
CCATACCACATTTGTAGAGGTTTTACTTGCTTTAAAAAACCTCCCACACCTCCCCCTGAACCTGAAACAT
AAAATGAATGCAATTGTTGTTGTTAACTTGTTTATTGCAGCTTATAATGGTTACAAATAAAGCAATAGCA
TCACAAATTTCACAAATAAAGCATTTTTTTCACTGCATTCTAGTTGTGGTTTGTCCAAACTCATCAATGT
ATCTTATCATGTCTGGATCTGATCACTGCTTGAGCCTAGAAGATCCGGCTGCTAACAAAGCCCGAAAGGA
AGCTGAGTTGGCTGCTGCCACCGCTGAGCAATAACTATCATAACCCCTAGGAGATCCGAACCAGATAAGT
GAAATCTAGTTCCAAACTATTTTGTCATTTTTAATTTTCGTATTAGCTTACGACGCTACACCCAGTTCCC
ATCTATTTTGTCACTCTTCCCTAAATAATCCTTAAAAACTCCATTTCCACCCCTCCCAGTTCCCAACTAT
TTTGTCCGCCCACAGCGGGGCATTTTTCTTCCTGTTATGTTTTTAATCAAACATCCTGCCAACTCCATGT
GACAAACCGTCATCTTCGGCTACTTTTTCTCTGTCACAGAATGAAAATTTTTCTGTCATCTCTTCGTTAT
TAATGTTTGTAATTGACTGAATATCAACGCTTATTTGCAGCCTGAATGGCGAATGGG
[124 nt withheld, positions 3768-3891]
C
[91 nt withheld, positions 3893-3983]
A
[49 nt withheld, positions 3985-4033]
CCTTTGACGTTGGAGTCCACGTTCTT
[37 nt withheld, positions 4060-4096]
ACCCTATCTCGGTCTATTCTTTTGATTTATAAGGGATTTTGCCGATTTCGGCCTATTGGTTAAAAAATGA
GCTGATTTAACAAAAATTTAACGCGAATTTTAACAAAATATTAACGCTTACAATTTAGGTGGCACTTTTC
GGGGAAATGTGCGCGGAACCCCTATTTGTTTATTTTTCTAAATACATTCAAATATGTATCCGCTCATGAG
ACAATAACCCTGATAAATGCTTCAATAATATTGAAAAAGGAAGAGTATGAGTATTCAACATTTCCGTGTC
GCCCTTATTCCCTTTTTTGCGGCATTTTGCCTTCCTGTTTTTGCTCACCCAGAAACGCTGGTGAAAGTAA
AAGATGCTGAAGATCAGTTGGGTGCACGAGTGGGTTACATCGAACTGGATCTCAACAGCGGTAAGATCCT
TGAGAGTTTTCGCCCCGAAGAACGTTTTCCAATGATGAGCACTTTTAAAGTTCTGCTATGTGGCGCGGTA
TTATCCCGTATTGACGCCGGGCAAGAGCAACTCGGTCGCCGCATACACTATTCTCAGAATGACTTGGTTG
AGTACTCACCAGTCACAGAAAAGCATCTTACGGATGGCATGACAGTAAGAGAATTATGCAGTGCTGCCAT
AACCATGAGTGATAACACTGCGGCCAACTTACTTCTGACAACGATCGGAGGACCGAAGGAGCTAACCGCT
TTTTTGCACAACATGGGGGATCATGTAACTCGCCTTGATCGTTGGGAACCGGAGCTGAATGAAGCCATAC
CAAACGACGAGCGTGACACCACGATGCCTGTAGCAATGGCAACAACGTTGCGCAAACTATTAACTGGCGA
ACTACTTACTCTAGCTTCCCGGCAACAATTAATAGACTGGATGGAGGCGGATAAAGTTGCAGGACCACTT
CTGCGCTCGGCCCTTCCGGCTGGCTGGTTTATTGCTGATAAATCTGGAGCCGGTGAGCGTGGGTCTCGCG
GTATCATTGCAGCACTGGGGCCAGATGGTAAGCCCTCCCGTATCGTAGTTATCTACACGACGGGGAGTCA
GGCAACTATGGATGAACGAAATAGACAGATCGCTGAGATAGGTGCCTCACTGATTAAGCATTGGTAACTG
TCAGACCAAGTTTACTCATATATACTTTAGATTGATTTAAAACTTCATTTTTAATTTAAAAGGATCTAGG
TGAAGATCCTTTTTGATAATCTCATGACCAAAATCCCTTAACGTGAGTTTTCGTTCCACTGAGCGTCAGA
CCCCGTAGAAAAGATCAAAGGATCTTCTTGAGATCCTTTTTTTCTGCGCGTAATCTGCTGCT
Features (pLannotate 1.2.2; 19 found; start..end, strand, type, name):
    740..791     -  misc_feature   bom (fragment): basis of mobility region from pBR322
    859..1083    -  mobile_element Tn7R: mini-Tn7 element (right end of the Tn7 transposon) Tn7
   1150..1683    -  CDS            GmR: gentamycin acetyltransferase; aacC1; confers resistance to gentamycin
   1872..1900    -  promoter       Pc promoter: intI1 (promoter lies within the coding sequence); class 1 integron promoter
   1878..2240    -  CDS            YPR2_ECOLX (fragment): Protein predicted: Swiss-Prot protein existence level 4. From Escherichia coli.
   2240..2267    -  rep_origin     R6K γ ori (fragment): γ replication origin from E. coli plasmid R6K; requires the R6K initiator protein pi for replication
   2296..2329    +  protein_bind   loxP: Cre-mediated recombination occurs in the 8-bp core sequence (GCATACAT). Cre recombinase
   2377..2468    +  promoter       polyhedrin promoter: polh from Autographa californica; promoter for the baculovirus polyhedrin gene
   2527..2612    +  CDS            Twin-Strep-tag (fragment): two Strep-Tag®II moieties connected by a linker for enhanced binding to Strep-Tactin®, an engineered form of streptavidin (Schmidt et al., 2013)
   2728..3048    +  CDS            FKBP1A: FKB1A_HUMAN - Also known as FKBP1, FKBP12. Experimental evidence at protein level: Swiss-Prot protein existence level 1. Keeps in an inactive conformation TGFBR1, the TGF-beta type I serine/threonine kinase receptor, preventing TGF-beta receptor activation in absence of ligand. Recruits SMAD7 to ACVR1B which prevents the association of SMAD2 and SMAD3 with the activin receptor complex, thereby blocking the activin signal. May modulate the RYR1 calcium channel activity. PPIases accelerate the folding of proteins. It catalyzes the cis-trans isomerization of proline imidic peptide bonds in oligop
   3069..3152    +  CDS            large T antigen (fragment): large T antigen from SV40 (simian virus 40)
   3175..3309    +  polyA_signal   SV40 poly(A) signal: SV40 polyadenylation signal
   3338..3387    +  CDS            SET1 (fragment): solubility-enhancement tag derived from T7 phage gene 10B
   3419..3584    -  mobile_element Tn7L: mini-Tn7 element (left end of the Tn7 transposon) Tn7
   3747..3763    +  CDS            lacZα (fragment): LacZα fragment of β-galactosidase; lacZ fragment
   3768..4222    +  rep_origin     f1 ori (sequence partly withheld): f1 bacteriophage origin of replication; arrow indicates direction of (+) strand synthesis
   4248..4352    +  promoter       AmpR promoter: bla
   4353..5213    +  CDS            AmpR: β-lactamase; bla; confers resistance to ampicillin, carbenicillin, and related antibiotics
   5384..554     +  rep_origin     ori (across the origin): high-copy-number ColE1/pMB1/pBR322/pUC origin of replication
