[The description below was written by a language model from this plasmid's Addgene catalogue record and pLannotate feature annotations shown in this document.]
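Description:
61 pLIB_N-Strep_C_FKBP is an empty insect-cell expression backbone from the InteBac vector suite, built on pLIB and intended for making recombinant baculoviruses. In E. coli it is maintained as a high-copy plasmid through a ColE1/pUC-type origin and selected with ampicillin (AmpR under its own promoter). An f1 origin is also present. The annotation software additionally flags short fragments (R6K γ ori, lacZα, bom, a large T antigen piece next to the polyadenylation signal, and others). These look like backbone remnants or incidental matches rather than functional parts.

The expression cassette lies between the Tn7R and Tn7L mini-Tn7 ends, together with a gentamicin acetyltransferase gene driven by the Pc integron promoter. This arrangement allows Tn7 transposition of the whole cassette into a baculoviral bacmid, with gentamicin used to select for the transposed segment. Within these ends, a loxP site precedes the baculovirus polyhedrin promoter, which gives strong very-late expression in infected insect cells, and an SV40 poly(A) signal terminates the transcript. Between promoter and terminator, the backbone supplies an N-terminal 2xStrepII (Twin-Strep) tag, described as removable with 3C protease, and a C-terminal human FKBP12 (FKBP1A) fusion partner. The modified multiple cloning site between them was altered for compatibility across the InteBac series.

A gene of interest is inserted by Gibson assembly, giving a protein that can be purified on Strep-Tactin resin and carries an FKBP domain at its C terminus. Such a domain is commonly used for rapamycin-type induced dimerisation, although the record does not state the intended application. No insert is present in this construct.
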