Addgene plasmid #160310: 61 pLIB_N-Strep_C_FKBP
Purpose: (Empty Backbone) N-term 3C cleavable 2xStrepII, C-term FKBP tag for insect cell expression
Depositing lab: John Weir. Depositing organization: Friedrich Miescher Laboratory. Publication: InteBac - An integrated bacterial and baculovirus expression vector suite. Altmannova V, Blaha A, Astrinidis S, Reichle H, Weir JR. Protein Sci. 2020 Sep 21. doi: 10.1002/pro.3957. PubMed 32955754.
Backbone
  Vector backbone: pLIB
  Modifications to backbone: MCS altered for full compatibility within InteBac, N-terminal 3C-cleavable 2xStrepII tag and C-term FKBP fusion protein added
  Vector type: Insect Expression
  Promoter: polyhydrin
  Selectable markers: Gentamicin
  Tag / fusion protein: 2xStrepII (N terminal on backbone); FKBP (C terminal on backbone)
Growth in bacteria
  Bacterial resistance: Ampicillin, 100 μg/mL
  Growth temperature: 37°C
  Growth strain: DH5alpha
  Copy number: High Copy
Gene/Insert
  Cloning method: Gibson Cloning
Terms and licenses: Academic/Nonprofit Terms; Industry Terms: Not Available to Industry
How to cite: 61 pLIB_N-Strep_C_FKBP was a gift from John Weir (Addgene plasmid # 160310 ; http://n2t.net/addgene:160310 ; RRID:Addgene_160310)
